>Addgene plasmid #87669 | pBluescript-KS-Nrg3-ISH | addgene full sequence | sequence record 174279 | Addgene NGS Result
CACCTG
[124 nt withheld, positions 7-130]
C
[91 nt withheld, positions 132-222]
A
[49 nt withheld, positions 224-272]
CCTTTGACGTTGGAGTCCACGTTCTTT
[37 nt withheld, positions 300-336]
ACCCTATCTCGGTCTATTCTTTTGATTTATAAGGGATTTTGCCGATTTCGGCCTATTGGTTAAAAAATGA
GCTGATTTAACAAAAATTTAACGCGAATTTTAACAAAATATTAACGCTTACAATTTCCATTCGCCATTCA
GGCTGCGCAACTGTTGGGAAGGGCGATCGGTGCGGGCCTCTTCGCTATTACGCCAGCTGGCGAAAGGGGG
ATGTGCTGCAAGGCGATTAAGTTGGGTAACGCCAGGGTTTTCCCAGTCACGACGTTGTAAAACGACGGCC
AGTGAGCGCGCGTAATACGACTCACTATAGGGCGAATTGGAGCTCCACCGCGGTGGCGGCCGCTCTAGAA
CTAGTGGATCCCCCGGGCTGCAGGAATTCGATATCAAGCTTGGTACCGAGCTCGGATCCACTAGTAACGG
CCGCCAGTGTGCTGGAATTCGGCTTTTCGAATTCACACAGGCCATGCCGTCGTGGCCCACTGCGGCGTAT
GCTACCTCCTCCTACCTCCACGATTCCACTCCCTCCTGGACCCTGTCACCCTTTCAGGATGCTGCTGCCG
CCTCTTCCTCCTCACCCTCTTCCACCTCCTCCACTACCACCACCCCAGAAACTAGCACCAGCCCCAAATT
TCATACTACAACATACTCCACTGAACGATCTGAGCACTTCAAACCCTGTCGAGACAAGGACCTGGCGTAT
TGTCTCAATGATGGTGAATGCTTTGTGATTGAGACCCTGACAGGATCCCATAAGCACTGTCGGTGCAAGG
AAGGCTACCAAGGAGTCCGTTGTGATCAATTTCTGCCGAAAACAGACTCCATCTTATCGGATCCAACAGA
CCACTTGGGGATTGAATTCATGGAGAGTGAAGACGTTTATCAAAGGCAGGTGCTGTCAATTTCATGTATC
ATCTTTGGAATTGTCATCGTGGGCATGTTCTGCGCGGCTTTCTATTTTGGATCCGAAGAAAAGCCGAATT
CTGCAGATATCCATCACACTGGCGGCCGCTCGAGGGGGGGCCCGGTACCCAGCTTTTGTTCCCTTTAGTG
AGGGTTAATTGCGCGCTTGGCGTAATCATGGTCATAGCTGTTTCCTGTGTGAAATTGTTATCCGCTCACA
ATTCCACACAACATACGAGCCGGAAGCATAAAGTGTAAAGCCTGGGGTGCCTAATGAGTGAGCTAACTCA
CATTAATTGCGTTGCGCTCACTGCCCGCTTTCCAGTCGGGAAACCTGTCGTGCCAGCTGCATTAATGAAT
CGGCCAACGCGCGGGGAGAGGCGGTTTGCGTATTGGGCGCTCTTCCGCTTCCTCGCTCACTGACTCGCTG
CGCTCGGTCGTTCGGCTGCGGCGAGCGGTATCAGCTCACTCAAAGGCGGTAATACGGTTATCCACAGAAT
CAGGGGATAACGCAGGAAAGAACATGTGAGCAAAAGGCCAGCAAAAGGCCAGGAACCGTAAAAAGGCCGC
GTTGCTGGCGTTTTTCCATAGGCTCCGCCCCCCTGACGAGCATCACAAAAATCGACGCTCAAGTCAGAGG
TGGCGAAACCCGACAGGACTATAAAGATACCAGGCGTTTCCCCCTGGAAGCTCCCTCGTGCGCTCTCCTG
TTCCGACCCTGCCGCTTACCGGATACCTGTCCGCCTTTCTCCCTTCGGGAAGCGTGGCGCTTTCTCATAG
CTCACGCTGTAGGTATCTCAGTTCGGTGTAGGTCGTTCGCTCCAAGCTGGGCTGTGTGCACGAACCCCCC
GTTCAGCCCGACCGCTGCGCCTTATCCGGTAACTATCGTCTTGAGTCCAACCCGGTAAGACACGACTTAT
CGCCACTGGCAGCAGCCACTGGTAACAGGATTAGCAGAGCGAGGTATGTAGGCGGTGCTACAGAGTTCTT
GAAGTGGTGGCCTAACTACGGCTACACTAGAAGAACAGTATTTGGTATCTGCGCTCTGCTGAAGCCAGTT
ACCTTCGGAAAAAGAGTTGGTAGCTCTTGATCCGGCAAACAAACCACCGCTGGTAGCGGTGGTTTTTTTG
TTTGCAAGCAGCAGATTACGCGCAGAAAAAAAGGATCTCAAGAAGATCCTTTGATCTTTTCTACGGGGTC
TGACGCTCAGTGGAACGAAAACTCACGTTAAGGGATTTTGGTCATGAGATTATCAAAAAGGATCTTCACC
TAGATCCTTTTAAATTAAAAATGAAGTTTTAAATCAATCTAAAGTATATATGAGTAAACTTGGTCTGACA
GTTACCAATGCTTAATCAGTGAGGCACCTATCTCAGCGATCTGTCTATTTCGTTCATCCATAGTTGCCTG
ACTCCCCGTCGTGTAGATAACTACGATACGGGAGGGCTTACCATCTGGCCCCAGTGCTGCAATGATACCG
CGAGACCCACGCTCACCGGCTCCAGATTTATCAGCAATAAACCAGCCAGCCGGAAGGGCCGAGCGCAGAA
GTGGTCCTGCAACTTTATCCGCCTCCATCCAGTCTATTAATTGTTGCCGGGAAGCTAGAGTAAGTAGTTC
GCCAGTTAATAGTTTGCGCAACGTTGTTGCCATTGCTACAGGCATCGTGGTGTCACGCTCGTCGTTTGGT
ATGGCTTCATTCAGCTCCGGTTCCCAACGATCAAGGCGAGTTACATGATCCCCCATGTTGTGCAAAAAAG
CGGTTAGCTCCTTCGGTCCTCCGATCGTTGTCAGAAGTAAGTTGGCCGCAGTGTTATCACTCATGGTTAT
GGCAGCACTGCATAATTCTCTTACTGTCATGCCATCCGTAAGATGCTTTTCTGTGACTGGTGAGTACTCA
ACCAAGTCATTCTGAGAATAGTGTATGCGGCGACCGAGTTGCTCTTGCCCGGCGTCAATACGGGATAATA
CCGCGCCACATAGCAGAACTTTAAAAGTGCTCATCATTGGAAAACGTTCTTCGGGGCGAAAACTCTCAAG
GATCTTACCGCTGTTGAGATCCAGTTCGATGTAACCCACTCGTGCACCCAACTGATCTTCAGCATCTTTT
ACTTTCACCAGCGTTTCTGGGTGAGCAAAAACAGGAAGGCAAAATGCCGCAAAAAAGGGAATAAGGGCGA
CACGGAAATGTTGAATACTCATACTCTTCCTTTTTCAATATTATTGAAGCATTTATCAGGGTTATTGTCT
CATGAGCGGATACATATTTGAATGTATTTAGAAAAATAAACAAATAGGGGTTCCGCGCACATTTCCCCGA
AAAGTGC
Features (pLannotate 1.2.2; 14 found; start..end, strand, type, name):
      7..435     +  rep_origin     f1 ori (sequence partly withheld): f1 bacteriophage origin of replication; arrow indicates direction of (+) strand synthesis
    466..621     -  CDS            lacZα (fragment): LacZα fragment of β-galactosidase; lacZ fragment
    629..647     +  promoter       T7 promoter: promoter for bacteriophage T7 RNA polymerase
    656..727     +  misc_feature   MCS (fragment): pBluescript multiple cloning site
    791..1309    +  CDS            Nrg3 (fragment): NRG3_MOUSE - Experimental evidence at protein level: Swiss-Prot protein existence level 1. Direct ligand for the ERBB4 tyrosine kinase receptor. Binding results in ligand-stimulated tyrosine phosphorylation and activation of the receptor. Does not bind to the EGF receptor, ERBB2 or ERBB3 receptors. From Mus musculus (Mouse).
   1345..1365    +  misc_feature   MCS (fragment): pBluescript multiple cloning site
   1378..1396    -  promoter       T3 promoter: promoter for bacteriophage T3 RNA polymerase
   1441..1457    -  protein_bind   lac operator: The lac repressor binds to the lac operator to inhibit transcription in E. coli. This inhibition can be relieved by adding lactose or isopropyl-β-D-thiogalactopyranoside (IPTG). lac repressor encoded by lacI
   1465..1495    -  promoter       lac promoter: promoter for the E. coli lac operon
   1510..1531    -  protein_bind   CAP binding site: CAP binding activates transcription in the presence of cAMP. E. coli catabolite activator protein
   1544..1636    -  CDS            lacI (fragment): lac repressor; lacI; The lac repressor binds to the lac operator to inhibit transcription in E. coli. This inhibition can be relieved by adding lactose or isopropyl-β-D-thiogalactopyranoside (IPTG).
   1819..2407    -  rep_origin     ori: high-copy-number ColE1/pMB1/pBR322/pUC origin of replication
   2578..3438    -  CDS            AmpR: β-lactamase; bla; confers resistance to ampicillin, carbenicillin, and related antibiotics
   3439..3543    -  promoter       AmpR promoter: bla
