[The description below was written by a language model from this plasmid's Addgene catalogue record and pLannotate feature annotations shown in this document.]
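Description:
pBluescript-KS-Nrg3-ISH is a small (about 3.6 kb) pBluescript KS phagemid that carries a fragment of mouse neuregulin 3 (Nrg3) cDNA and serves as a template for in situ hybridization riboprobes. It is maintained in E. coli through a high-copy ColE1/pUC-type origin and selected with ampicillin via the β-lactamase gene and its native promoter. The backbone also has an f1 bacteriophage origin, which allows single-stranded DNA rescue with helper phage. Remnants of the lac region are present as well: the CAP site, lac promoter and operator, and a lacZα fragment interrupted by the cloning site.

The insert is roughly 500 bp and was cloned by restriction digestion between BstBI and XhoI sites, both of which are retained. The annotation matches it to part of the Nrg3 coding sequence; Nrg3 encodes a ligand for the ERBB4 receptor tyrosine kinase. The fragment sits within the split multiple cloning site, flanked by a T7 promoter upstream and a T3 promoter on the opposite strand facing inward. In the annotated orientation the Nrg3 coding strand runs in the same direction as T7. In vitro transcription from T7 should therefore give sense RNA, which is typically the control, while transcription from T3 should give the antisense RNA that detects Nrg3 mRNA. The record itself does not state which polymerase or linearization site to use.

Although catalogued as a bacterial expression vector, the plasmid is not designed to produce Nrg3 protein. Its stated purpose is to generate labelled probes for mapping Nrg3 transcript distribution in mouse tissue, and the associated study examined Nrg3 in the cortical allocation of GABAergic interneurons.
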