Addgene plasmid #87669: pBluescript-KS-Nrg3-ISH
Purpose: In situ probe for mouse Nrg3
Depositing lab: Oscar Marin. Depositing organization: King's College London. Publication: Neuregulin 3 Mediates Cortical Plate Invasion and Laminar Allocation of GABAergic Interneurons. Bartolini G, Sanchez-Alcaniz JA, Osorio C, Valiente M, Garcia-Frigola C, Marin O. Cell Rep. 2017 Jan 31;18(5):1157-1170. doi: 10.1016/j.celrep.2016.12.089. PubMed 28147272.
Backbone
  Vector backbone: Pbluescript-KS
  Vector type: Bacterial Expression
Growth in bacteria
  Bacterial resistance: Ampicillin, 100 μg/mL
  Growth temperature: 37°C
  Growth strain: DH5alpha
  Copy number: High Copy
Gene/Insert
  Gene/Insert name: Nrg3 (alt name: AF010130.1)
  Species: M. musculus (mouse)
  Insert size (bp): 500
  Entrez Gene: Nrg3 (a.k.a. ska)
  Promoter: T7/M13
  Cloning method: Restriction Enzyme; 5′ cloning site BstB1 (not destroyed); 3′ cloning site XhoI (not destroyed)
  Sequencing primers: 5′ T7
Terms and licenses: Academic/Nonprofit Terms; Industry Terms: Not Available to Industry
How to cite: pBluescript-KS-Nrg3-ISH was a gift from Oscar Marin (Addgene plasmid # 87669 ; http://n2t.net/addgene:87669 ; RRID:Addgene_87669)
